>Addgene plasmid #240165 | pMVS254 | addgene full sequence | sequence record 486441 | Addgene NGS Result
TCGCGCGTTTCGGTGATGACGGTGAAAACCTCTGACACATGCAGCTCCCGGAGACGGTCACAGCTTGTCT
GTAAGCGGATGCCGGGAGCAGACAAGCCCGTCAGGGCGCGTCAGCGGGTGTTGGCGGGTGTCGGGGCTGG
CTTAACTATGCGGCATCAGAGCAGATTGTACTGAGAGTGCACCAGATGCGGTGTGAAATACCGCACAGAT
GCGTAAGGAGAAAATACCGCATCAGGCGCCATTCGCCATTCAGGCTGCGCAACTGTTGGGAAGGGCGATC
GGTGCGGGCCTCTTCGCTATTACGCCAGCTGGCGAAAGGGGGATGTGCTGCAAGGCGATTAAGTTGGGTA
ACGCCAGGGTTTTCCCAGTCACGACGTTGTAAAACGACGGCCAGTTGCTTTCTCTGACCAGCATTCTCTC
CCCTGGGCCTGTGCCGCTTTCTGTCTGCAGCTTGTGGCCTGGGTCACCTCTACGGCTGGCCCAGATCCTT
CCCTGCCGCCTCCTTCAGGTTCCGTCTTCCTCCACTCCCTCTTCCCCTTGCTCTCTGCTGTGTTGCTGCC
CAAGGATGCTCTTTCCGGAGCACTTCCTTCTCGGCGCTGCACCACGTGATGTCCTCTGAGCGGATCCTCC
CCGTGTCTGGGTCCTCTCCGGGCATCTCTCCTCCCTCACCCAACCCCATGCCGTCTTCACTCGCTGGGTT
CCCTTTTCCTTCTCCTTCTGGGGCCTGTGCCATCTCTCGTTTCTTAGGATGGCCTTCTCCGACGGATGTC
TCCCTTGCGTCCCGCCTCCCCTTCTTGTAGGCCTGCATCATCACCGTTTTTCTGGACAACCCCAAAGTAC
CCCGTCTCCCTGGCTTTAGCCACCTCTCCATCCTCTTGCTTTCTTTGCCTGGACACCCCGTTCTCCTGTG
GATTCGGGTCACCTCTCACTCCTTTCATTTGGGCAGCTCCCCTACCCCCCTTACCTCTCTAGTCTGTGCT
AGCTCTTCCAGCCCCCTGTCATGGCATCTTCCAGGGGTCCGAGAGCTCAGCTAGTCTTCTTCCTCCAACC
CGGGCCCCTATGTCCACTTCAGGACAGCATGTTTGCTGCCTCCAGGGATCCTGTGTCCCCGAGCTGGGAC
CACCTTATATTCCCAGGGCCGGTTAATGTGGCTCTGGTTCTGGGTACTTTTATCTGTCCCCTCCACCCCA
CAGTGGGGCCTGACCTCTTCTCTTCCTCCCACAGGGCCTCGAGAGATCTGGCAGCGGAGAGGGCAGAGGA
AGTCTTCTAACATGCGGTGACGTGGAGGAGAATCCCGGCCCTAGGCTCGAAATGGCCAAGCCTTTGTCTC
AAGAAGAATCCACCCTCATTGAAAGAGCAACGGCTACAATCAACAGCATCCCCATCTCTGAAGACTACAG
CGTCGCCAGCGCAGCTCTCTCTAGCGACGGCCGCATCTTCACTGGTGTCAATGTATATCATTTTACTGGG
GGACCTTGTGCAGAACTCGTGGTGCTGGGCACTGCTGCTGCTGCGGCAGCTGGCAACCTGACTTGTATCG
TCGCGATCGGAAATGAGAACAGGGGCATCTTGAGCCCCTGCGGACGGTGCCGACAGGTGCTTCTCGATCT
GCATCCTGGGATCAAAGCCATAGTGAAGGACAGTGATGGACAGCCGACGGCAGTTGGGATTCGTGAATTG
CTGCCCTCTGGTTATGTGTGGGAGGGCTAACGCCCGCCCCACGACCCGCAGCGCCCGACCGAAAGGAGCG
CACGACCCCATGGCTCCGACCGAAGCCACCCGGGGCGGCCCCGCCGACCCCGCACCCGCCCCCGAGGCCC
ACCGACTCTAGAGGGCCCGTTTAAACCCGCTGATCAGCCTCGACTGTGCCTTCTAGTTGCCAGCCATCTG
TTGTTTGCCCCTCCCCCGTGCCTTCCTTGACCCTGGAAGGTGCCACTCCCACTGTCCTTTCCTAATAAAA
TGAGGAAATTGCATCGCATTGTCTGAGTAGGTGTCATTCTATTCTGGGGGGTGGGGTGGGGCAGGACAGC
AAGGGGGAGGATTGGGAAGACAATAGCAACCGGTCGGGTTTCGTAACAATCGCATGAGGATTCGCAACGC
CTTCGTCGAAGTCGAAGTCGACCTCCCGTCTCAGTAAAGGTCGTCGAAGTCGAAGTCGACCAATCGGACT
GCCTTCGTACGTCGAAGTCGAAGTCGACCGTATCAGTCGCCTCGGAACGTCGAAGTCGAAGTCGACCATT
CGTAAGAGGCTCACTCTCCCTTACACGGAGTGGATAACTAGTTAGGCGTGTACGGTGGGAGGCCTATATA
AGCAGAGCTCGTTTAGTGAACCGTCAGATCGCCTGGAACGCGTACCGGTGTCGCCACCATGGTGAAGTAC
TACAGTAAAGGCGAAGAGCTCTTTACAGGTGTGGTGCCCATCCTTGTCGAACTTGATGGGGACGTGAATG
GCCATAAATTTTCTGTAAGCGGTGAAGGAGAGGGCGATGCAACTTACGGTAAGCTCACACTCAAGTTTAT
CTGCACCACAGGTAAACTGCCCGTGCCCTGGCCGACCCTGGTCACGACGTTCGGTTACGGTGTGCAATGC
TTTGCGCGGTATCCAGATCATATGAAACAACATGACTTTTTTAAGTCCGCGATGCCGGAGGGGTATGTCC
AGGAAAGGACTATCTTCTTCAAGGATGACGGTAACTATAAGACACGGGCCGAGGTTAAATTCGAGGGTGA
CACCCTTGTCAACCGCATCGAATTGAAGGGGATAGACTTCAAGGAAGATGGGAATATACTGGGGCACAAA
CTGGAATATAATTATAATAGTCACAACGTTTATATTATGGCGGATAAGCAAAAGAACGGAATCAAGGTGA
ACTTCAAAATAAGGCACAACATAGAAGACGGATCCGTACAATTGGCCGATCACTATCAACAAAATACGCC
AATAGGGGACGGCCCAGTCCTTCTCCCCGACAATCATTATCTGTCTACTCAAAGTGCGCTCTCAAAAGAC
CCAAACGAGAAAAGAGATCACATGGTTCTGCTGGAATTTGTGACAGCCGCTGGAATCACACACGGAATGG
ACGAACTTTACAAATAAGTAAATATAAAATTTTTAAGTGTATAATGTGTTAAACTACTGATTCTAATTGT
TTGTGTATTTTAGCGATAATCAACCTCTGGATTACAAAATTTGTGAAAGATTGACTGGTATTCTTAACTA
TGTTGCTCCTTTTACGCTATGTGGATACGCTGCTTTAATGCCTTTGTATCATGCTATTGCTTCCCGTATG
GCTTTCATTTTCTCCTCCTTGTATAAATCCTGGTTGCTGTCTCTTTATGAGGAGTTGTGGCCCGTTGTCA
GGCAACGTGGCGTGGTGTGCACTGTGTTTGCTGACGCAACCCCCACTGGTTGGGGCATTGCCACCACCTG
TCAGCTCCTTTCCGGGACTTTCGCTTTCCCCCTCCCTATTGCCACGGCGGAACTCATCGCCGCCTGCCTT
GCCCGCTGCTGGACAGGGGCTCGGCTGTTGGGCACTGACAATTCCGTGGTGTTGTCGGGGAAATCATCGT
CCTTTCCTTGGCTGCTCGCCTGTGTTGCCACCTGGATTCTGCGCGGGACGTCCTTCTGCTACGTCCCTTC
GGCCCTCAATCCAGCGGACCTTCCTTCCCGCGGCCTGCTGCCGGCTCTGCGGCCTCTTCCGCGTCTTCGC
CTTCGCCCTCAGACGAGTCGGATCTCCCTTTGGGCCGCCTCCCCGCATCGCAGACATGATAAGATACATT
GATGAGTTTGGACAAACCACAACTAGAATGCAGTGAAAAAAATGCTTTATTTGTGAAATTTGTGATGCTA
TTGCTTTATTTGTAACCATTATAAGCTGCAATAAACAAGTTAACAACAACAATTGCATTCATTTTATGTT
TCAGGTTCAGGGGGAGGTGTGGGAGGTTTTTTAAAGCAAGTAAAACCTCTACAAATGTGGTAGCGGCCGC
TACTAGGGACAGGATTGGTGACAGAAAAGCCCCATCCTTAGGCCTCCTCCTTCCTAGTCTCCTGATATTG
GGTCTAACCCCCACCTCCTGTTAGGCAGATTCCTTATCTGGTGACACACCCCCATTTCCTGGAGCCATCT
CTCTCCTTGCCAGAACCTCTAAGGTTTGCTTACGATGGAGCCAGAGAGGATCCTGGGAGGGAGAGCTTGG
CAGGGGGTGGGAGGGAAGGGGGGGATGCGTGACCTGCCCGGTTCTCAGTGGCCACCCTGCGCTACCCTCT
CCCAGAACCTGAGCTGCTCTGACGCGGCTGTCTGGTGCGTTTCACTGATCCTGGTGCTGCAGCTTCCTTA
CACTTCCCAAGAGGAGAAGCAGTTTGGAAAAACAAAATCAGAATAAGTTGGTCCTGAGTTCTAACTTTGG
CTCTTCACCTTTCTAGTCCCCAATTTATATTGTTCCTCCGTGCGTCAGTTTTACCTGTGAGATAAGGCCA
GTAGCCAGCCCCGTCCTGGCAGGGCTGTGGTGAGGAGGGGGGTGTCCGTGTGGAAAACTCCCTTTGTGAG
AATGGTGCGTCCTAGGTGTTCACCAGGTCGTGGCCGCCTCTACTCCCTTTCTCTTTCTCCATCCTTCTTT
CCTTAAAGAGTCCCCAGTGCTATCTGGGACATATTCCTCCGCCCAGAGCAGGGTCCCGCTTCCCTAAGGC
CCTGCTCTGGGCTTCTGGGTTTGAGTCCTTGGCAAGCCCAGGAGAGGCGCTCAGGCTTCCCTGTCCCCCT
TCCTCGTCCACCATCTCATGCCCCTGGCTCTCCTGCCCCTTCCCTACAGGGGTTCCTGGCTCTGCTCTGG
CGTAATCATGGTCATAGCTGTTTCCTGTGTGAAATTGTTATCCGCTCACAATTCCACACAACATACGAGC
CGGAAGCATAAAGTGTAAAGCCTGGGGTGCCTAATGAGTGAGCTAACTCACATTAATTGCGTTGCGCTCA
CTGCCCGCTTTCCAGTCGGGAAACCTGTCGTGCCAGCTGCATTAATGAATCGGCCAACGCGCGGGGAGAG
GCGGTTTGCGTATTGGGCGCTCTTCCGCTTCCTCGCTCACTGACTCGCTGCGCTCGGTCGTTCGGCTGCG
GCGAGCGGTATCAGCTCACTCAAAGGCGGTAATACGGTTATCCACAGAATCAGGGGATAACGCAGGAAAG
AACATGTGAGCAAAAGGCCAGCAAAAGGCCAGGAACCGTAAAAAGGCCGCGTTGCTGGCGTTTTTCCATA
GGCTCCGCCCCCCTGACGAGCATCACAAAAATCGACGCTCAAGTCAGAGGTGGCGAAACCCGACAGGACT
ATAAAGATACCAGGCGTTTCCCCCTGGAAGCTCCCTCGTGCGCTCTCCTGTTCCGACCCTGCCGCTTACC
GGATACCTGTCCGCCTTTCTCCCTTCGGGAAGCGTGGCGCTTTCTCATAGCTCACGCTGTAGGTATCTCA
GTTCGGTGTAGGTCGTTCGCTCCAAGCTGGGCTGTGTGCACGAACCCCCCGTTCAGCCCGACCGCTGCGC
CTTATCCGGTAACTATCGTCTTGAGTCCAACCCGGTAAGACACGACTTATCGCCACTGGCAGCAGCCACT
GGTAACAGGATTAGCAGAGCGAGGTATGTAGGCGGTGCTACAGAGTTCTTGAAGTGGTGGCCTAACTACG
GCTACACTAGAAGAACAGTATTTGGTATCTGCGCTCTGCTGAAGCCAGTTACCTTCGGAAAAAGAGTTGG
TAGCTCTTGATCCGGCAAACAAACCACCGCTGGTAGCGGTGGTTTTTTTGTTTGCAAGCAGCAGATTACG
CGCAGAAAAAAAGGATCTCAAGAAGATCCTTTGATCTTTTCTACGGGGTCTGACGCTCAGTGGAACGAAA
ACTCACGTTAAGGGATTTTGGTCATGAGATTATCAAAAAGGATCTTCACCTAGATCCTTTTAAATTAAAA
ATGAAGTTTTAAATCAATCTAAAGTATATATGAGTAAACTTGGTCTGACAGTTACCAATGCTTAATCAGT
GAGGCACCTATCTCAGCGATCTGTCTATTTCGTTCATCCATAGTTGCCTGACTCCCCGTCGTGTAGATAA
CTACGATACGGGAGGGCTTACCATCTGGCCCCAGTGCTGCAATGATACCGCGACTCCCACGCTCACCGGC
TCCAGATTTATCAGCAATAAACCAGCCAGCCGGAAGGGCCGAGCGCAGAAGTGGTCCTGCAACTTTATCC
GCCTCCATCCAGTCTATTAATTGTTGCCGGGAAGCTAGAGTAAGTAGTTCGCCAGTTAATAGTTTGCGCA
ACGTTGTTGCCATTGCTACAGGCATCGTGGTGTCACGCTCGTCGTTTGGTATGGCTTCATTCAGCTCCGG
TTCCCAACGATCAAGGCGAGTTACATGATCCCCCATGTTGTGCAAAAAAGCGGTTAGCTCCTTCGGTCCT
CCGATCGTTGTCAGAAGTAAGTTGGCCGCAGTGTTATCACTCATGGTTATGGCAGCACTGCATAATTCTC
TTACTGTCATGCCATCCGTAAGATGCTTTTCTGTGACTGGTGAGTACTCAACCAAGTCATTCTGAGAATA
GTGTATGCGGCGACCGAGTTGCTCTTGCCCGGCGTCAATACGGGATAATACCGCGCCACATAGCAGAACT
TTAAAAGTGCTCATCATTGGAAAACGTTCTTCGGGGCGAAAACTCTCAAGGATCTTACCGCTGTTGAGAT
CCAGTTCGATGTAACCCACTCGTGCACCCAACTGATCTTCAGCATCTTTTACTTTCACCAGCGTTTCTGG
GTGAGCAAAAACAGGAAGGCAAAATGCCGCAAAAAAGGGAATAAGGGCGACACGGAAATGTTGAATACTC
ATACTCTTCCTTTTTCAATATTATTGAAGCATTTATCAGGGTTATTGTCTCATGAGCGGATACATATTTG
AATGTATTTAGAAAAATAAACAAATAGGGGTTCCGCGCACATTTCCCCGAAAAGTGCCACCTGACGTCTA
AGAAACCATTATTATCATGACATTAACCTATAAAAATAGGCGTATCACGAGGCCCTTTCGTC
Features (pLannotate 1.2.2; 22 found; start..end, strand, type, name):
    137..236     +  misc_feature   bom (fragment): basis of mobility region from pBR322
    242..395     -  CDS            lacZα (fragment): LacZα fragment of β-galactosidase; lacZ fragment
    396..1199    +  misc_feature   HA-L: left homology arm from the adeno-associated virus integration site (AAVS1) within intron 1 of the human PPP1R12C gene
   1200..1225    +  misc_feature   SA: splice acceptor site
   1312..1710    +  CDS            BSD: blasticidin S deaminase; Aspergillus terreus BSD; confers resistance to blasticidin
   1760..1825    +  CDS            dmpM (fragment): DMPM_STRAD - Protein inferred from homology: Swiss-Prot protein existence level 3. From Streptomyces alboniger.
   1864..1975    +  polyA_signal   bGH poly(A) signal: bovine growth hormone polyadenylation signal
   2283..2319    +  promoter       minimal CMV promoter (fragment): human cytomegalovirus (CMV) immediate early promoter
   2384..3094    +  CDS            GFPmut3: GFPmut3 is a basic (constitutively fluorescent) green fluorescent protein published in 1996, derived from Aequorea victoria. It is reported to be a very rapidly-maturing weak dimer.
   3098..3163    +  intron         small t intron: SV40 (simian virus 40) small t antigen intron
   3168..3756    +  misc_feature   WPRE: woodchuck hepatitis virus posttranscriptional regulatory element
   3770..3891    -  polyA_signal   SV40 poly(A) signal: SV40 polyadenylation signal
   3914..3982    -  CDS            large T antigen (fragment): large T antigen from SV40 (simian virus 40)
   3992..4828    +  misc_feature   HA-R: right homology arm from the adeno-associated virus integration site (AAVS1) within intron 1 of the human PPP1R12C gene
   4865..4881    -  protein_bind   lac operator: The lac repressor binds to the lac operator to inhibit transcription in E. coli. This inhibition can be relieved by adding lactose or isopropyl-β-D-thiogalactopyranoside (IPTG). lac repressor encoded by lacI
   4889..4919    -  promoter       lac promoter: promoter for the E. coli lac operon
   4934..4955    -  protein_bind   CAP binding site: CAP binding activates transcription in the presence of cAMP. E. coli catabolite activator protein
   4968..5060    -  CDS            lacI (fragment): lac repressor; lacI; The lac repressor binds to the lac operator to inhibit transcription in E. coli. This inhibition can be relieved by adding lactose or isopropyl-β-D-thiogalactopyranoside (IPTG).
   5243..5831    -  rep_origin     ori: high-copy-number ColE1/pMB1/pBR322/pUC origin of replication
   6002..6862    -  CDS            AmpR: β-lactamase; bla; confers resistance to ampicillin, carbenicillin, and related antibiotics
   6863..6967    -  promoter       AmpR promoter: bla
   7062..35      +  CDS            rop (fragment) (across the origin): Rop protein, which maintains plasmids at low copy number; rop
