[The description below was written by a language model from this plasmid's Addgene catalogue record and pLannotate feature annotations shown in this document.]
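Description:
pMVS254 is a knock-in homology donor plasmid built on the pZDoner backbone and designed to place a synthetic transcriptional reporter at the human AAVS1 safe-harbour locus. It is maintained in E. coli as a high-copy plasmid through a ColE1/pUC-type origin and selected with ampicillin via the β-lactamase gene. Remnants of lac regulatory elements, lacZα, bom and rop in the backbone are cloning-vector leftovers with no role in the payload.

The cargo of this 7,062 nt plasmid sits between left and right homology arms taken from intron 1 of PPP1R12C, which direct homology-directed integration once the locus is cut by a site-specific nuclease; the record does not say which nuclease is intended. Just inside the left arm, a splice acceptor precedes a promoterless blasticidin S deaminase coding sequence ending in a bGH polyadenylation signal. This is a gene-trap arrangement, in which blasticidin resistance should be expressed mainly after correct insertion, when the endogenous PPP1R12C transcript splices into the cassette. A short fragment annotated by similarity to a Streptomyces alboniger protein lies after BSD and may be a remnant of an earlier marker.

Downstream is the reporter. According to the catalogue entry, ZF1 zinc-finger binding sites lie upstream of a minimal CMV promoter driving GFP (annotated as GFPmut3), although the binding sites themselves are not annotated in the feature table. GFP is followed by an SV40 small t intron and a WPRE to enhance transcript processing and expression. The nearby SV40 poly(A) signal is annotated on the opposite strand. Because the minimal promoter has low basal activity, GFP output should depend on an activator recruited to the ZF1 sites, which suits the integrated reporter to measuring the activity of transcriptional effector domains fused to a ZF1 DNA-binding domain.
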