Addgene plasmid #240165: pMVS254
Purpose: knock-in homology vector for ZF1 binding sites upstream of miniCMV driving GFP
Depositing lab: Max Staller. Depositing organization: University of California, Berkeley.
Backbone
  Vector backbone: pZDoner
  Vector type: knock-in homology vector
Growth in bacteria
  Bacterial resistance: Ampicillin, 100 μg/mL
  Growth temperature: 37°C
  Growth strain: DH5alpha
  Copy number: High Copy
Gene/Insert
  Gene/Insert name: ZF1-miniCMV>GFP
  Species: Synthetic
  Cloning method: Gibson Cloning
Terms and licenses: Academic/Nonprofit Terms; Industry Terms: Not Available to Industry
How to cite: pMVS254 was a gift from Max Staller (Addgene plasmid # 240165 ; http://n2t.net/addgene:240165 ; RRID:Addgene_240165)
